Addgene plasmid #110244: E. coli K-12 MG1655_fLP4(essQ-cspB)
Purpose: E. coli K-12 MG1655 with Landing Pad engineered into the essQ-cspB intergenic region. The Landing Pad consists of floxed mCherry,Chlor that are cotranscribed.
Depositing lab: Sriram Kosuri. Depositing organization: University of California, Los Angeles (UCLA). Publication: Systematic Dissection of Sequence Elements Controlling sigma70 Promoters Using a Genomically-Encoded Multiplexed Reporter Assay in E. coli. Urtecho G, Tripp AD, Insigne K, Kim H, Kosuri S. Biochemistry. 2018 Feb 1. doi: 10.1021/acs.biochem.7b01069. PubMed 29388765.
Backbone
  Vector backbone: n/a
Growth in bacteria
  Bacterial resistance: Chloramphenicol, 25 μg/mL
  Growth temperature: 37°C
  Growth strain: E. coli K-12 MG1655_fLP4(essQ-cspB)
  Copy number: Unknown
Gene/Insert
  Gene/Insert name: E. coli K-12 MG1655_fLP4(essQ-cspB)
Terms and licenses: Academic/Nonprofit Terms; Industry Terms: Not Available to Industry
Depositor comments: Genotype: F- lambda- ilvG- rfb-50 rph-1 lox71 mCherry,ChlorR loxm2/66
How to cite: E. coli K-12 MG1655_fLP4(essQ-cspB) was a gift from Sriram Kosuri (Addgene plasmid # 110244)
