[The description below was written by a language model from this plasmid's Addgene catalogue record.]
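Description:
E. coli K-12 MG1655_fLP4(essQ-cspB) is not a plasmid but an engineered bacterial strain distributed through a plasmid repository; accordingly, no vector backbone is listed, and there is no plasmid origin of replication or copy number to report. The strain is E. coli K-12 MG1655 (genotype F- lambda- ilvG- rfb-50 rph-1) carrying a chromosomal "landing pad" inserted into the intergenic region between essQ and cspB. The modification is maintained as part of the genome, and the strain is selected with chloramphenicol through the resistance marker in the landing pad.

The landing pad consists of an mCherry red fluorescent reporter and a chloramphenicol resistance gene that are cotranscribed as a single unit, flanked by two different lox sites, lox71 on one side and loxm2/66 on the other. lox71 and lox66 are arm-mutant variants that, after Cre-mediated recombination with a complementary partner, yield a defective site that disfavours the reverse reaction, while the m2 spacer variant is heterospecific and does not recombine with a wild-type spacer. Such an arrangement is typical of recombinase-mediated cassette exchange, in which Cre swaps the floxed cassette for an incoming one bearing compatible sites, in a defined orientation and in single copy; loss of mCherry fluorescence and chloramphenicol resistance would then be expected to mark successful exchange. The promoter driving the mCherry-resistance transcript is not stated in the record. The associated publication concerns a genomically encoded multiplexed reporter assay dissecting sigma70 promoter elements, consistent with the strain serving as a recipient for integrating reporter libraries at a fixed chromosomal locus. The "fLP4" designation suggests it may be one of several landing pad locations, though the record does not say so.
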