>Addgene plasmid #110244 | E. coli K-12 MG1655_fLP4(essQ-cspB) | depositor partial sequence | sequence record 207553 | E. coli K-12 MG1655_fLP4(essQ-cspB) sequence 1800 bps
CCCAAACTGCACCCAAGAGTCAGAACACAGTTTTTCAAGAGTACAAAAAGAACACGTCCGTCCTAGAACT
TACCGTTCGTATAGCATACATTATACGAAGTTATAAAAAGAGTATTGACTTCAGGAAAATTTTTCTGCAT
AATTATTTCATTACTAGAATCTCATATATCAAATATAGGGTGGATTACTAGATGGTTTCCAAGGGCGAGG
AGGATAACATGGCTATCATTAAAGAGTTCATGCGCTTCAAAGTTCACATGGAGGGTTCTGTTAACGGTCA
CGAGTTCGAGATCGAAGGCGAAGGCGAGGGCCGTCCGTATGAAGGCACCCAGACCGCCAAACTGAAAGTG
ACTAAAGGCGGCCCGCTGCCTTTTGCGTGGGACATCCTGAGCCCGCAATTTATGTACGGTTCTAAAGCGT
ATGTTAAACACCCAGCGGATATCCCGGACTATCTGAAGCTGTCTTTTCCGGAAGGTTTCAAGTGGGAACG
CGTAATGAATTTTGAAGATGGTGGTGTCGTGACCGTCACTCAGGACTCCTCCCTGCAGGATGGCGAGTTC
ATCTATAAAGTTAAACTGCGTGGTACTAATTTTCCATCTGATGGCCCGGTGATGCAGAAAAAGACGATGG
GTTGGGAGGCGTCTAGCGAACGCATGTATCCGGAAGATGGTGCGCTGAAAGGCGAAATTAAACAGCGCCT
GAAACTGAAAGATGGCGGCCATTATGACGCTGAAGTGAAAACCACGTACAAAGCCAAGAAACCTGTGCAG
CTGCCTGGCGCGTACAATGTGAATATTAAACTGGACATCACCTCTCATAATGAAGATTATACGATCGTAG
AGCAATATGAGCGCGCGGAGGGTCGTCATTCTACCGGTGGCATGGATGAGCTGTACAAATAATACTAGAA
TCTCATATATCAAATATAAGGCGGATTACTAGATGGTTTCCAAGGGCATGGATGAGCTGTACAAATAATA
CTAGAATCTCATATATCAAATATAAGGCGGATTACTAGATGGAGAAAAAAATCACTGGATATACCACCGT
TGATATATCCCAATGGCATCGTAAAGAACATTTTGAGGCATTTCAGTCAGTTGCTCAATGTACCTATAAC
CAGACCGTTCAGCTGGATATTACGGCCTTTTTAAAGACCGTAAAGAAAAATAAGCACAAGTTTTATCCGG
CCTTTATTCACATTCTTGCCCGCCTGATGAATGCTCATCCGGAATTTCGTATGGCAATGAAAGACGGTGA
GCTGGTGATATGGGATAGTGTTCACCCTTGTTACACCGTTTTCCATGAGCAAACTGAAACGTTTTCATCG
CTCTGGAGTGAATACCACGACGATTTCCGGCAGTTTCTACACATATATTCGCAAGATGTGGCGTGTTACG
GTGAAAACCTGGCCTATTTCCCTAAAGGGTTTATTGAGAATATGTTTTTCGTCTCAGCCAATCCCTGGGT
GAGTTTCACCAGTTTTGATTTAAACGTGGCCAATATGGACAACTTCTTCGCCCCCGTTTTCACCATGGGC
AAATATTATACGCAAGGCGACAAGGTGTTGATGCCGCTGGCGATTCAGGTTCATCATGCCGTTTGTGATG
GCTTCCATGTCGGCAGAATGCTTAATGAATTACAACAGTACTGCGATGAGTGGCAGGGCGGGGCGTAATA
GGGATAACAGGGTAATATAACTTCGTATATGGTTTCTTATACGAACGGTAGAACTGAGTGTACCGCTTGC
GCTGTAAAACTATTCATGCAGCAAACCTGCACTTCACCACAATGGTTAGC
